>Addgene plasmid #134756 | pG3B-U6EC1 | depositor full sequence | sequence record 259011 | pG3B-U6EC1 sequence 13154 bps
GTTTACCCGCCAATATATCCTGTCAAACACTGATAGTTTAAACTGAAGGCGGGAAACGACAATCTGATCC
AAGCTCAAGCTGCTCTAGCATTCGCCATTCAGGCTGCGCAACTGTTGGGAAGGGCGATCGGTGCGGGCCT
CTTCGCTATTACGCCAGCTGGCGAAAGGGGGATGTGCTGCAAGGCGATTAAGTTGGGTAACGCCAGGGTT
TTCCCAGTCACGACGTTGTAAAACGACGGCCAGTGCCAAGCTTCGACTTGCCTTCCGCACAATACATCAT
TTCTTCTTAGCTTTTTTTCTTCTTCTTCGTTCATACAGTTTTTTTTTGTTTATCAGCTTACATTTTCTTG
AACCGTAGCTTTCGTTTTCTTCTTTTTAACTTTCCATTCGGAGTTTTTGTATCTTGTTTCATAGTTTGTC
CCAGGATTAGAATGATTAGGCATCGAACCTTCAAGAATTTGATTGAATAAAACATCTTCATTCTTAAGAT
ATGAAGATAATCTTCAAAAGGCCCCTGGGAATCTGAAAGAAGAGAAGCAGGCCCATTTATATGGGAAAGA
ACAATAGTATTTCTTATATAGGCCCATTTAAGTTGAAAACAATCTTCAAAAGTCCCACATCGCTTAGATA
AGAAAACGAAGCTGAGTTTATATACAGCTAGAGTCGAAGTAGTGATTGTGAGACCTTCGGGGAAATGTGC
GCGGAACCCCTATTTGTTTATTTTTCTAAATACATTCAAATATGTATCCGCTCATGGGACAATAACCCTG
ATAAATGCTTCAATAATATTGAAAAAGGAAGAGTATGAGTATTCAACATTTCCGTGTCGCCCTTATTCCC
TTTTTTGCGGCATTTTGCCTTCCTGTTTTTGCTCACCCAGAAACGCTGGTGAAAGTAAAAGATGCTGAAG
ATCAGTTGGGTGCACGAGTGGGTTACATCGAACTGGATCTCAACAGCGGTAAGATCCTTGAGAGTTTTCG
CCCCGAAGAACGTTTTCCAATGATGAGCACTTTTAAAGTTCTGCTATGTGGCGCGGTATTATCCCGTATT
GACGCCGGGCAAGAGCAACTCGGTCGCCGCATACACTATTCTCAGAATGACTTGGTTGAGTACTCACCAG
TCACAGAAAAGCATCTTACGGATGGCATGACAGTAAGAGAATTATGCAGTGCTGCCATAACCATGAGTGA
TAACACTGCGGCCAACTTACTTCTGACAACGATCGGAGGACCGAAGGAGCTAACCGCTTTTTTGCACAAC
ATGGGGGATCATGTAACTCGCCTTGATCGTTGGGAACCGGAGCTGAATGAAGCCATACCAAACGACGAGC
GTGACACCACGATGCCTGTAGCAATGGCAACAACGTTGCGCAAACTATTAACTGGCGAACTACTTACTCT
AGCTTCCCGGCAACAATTAATAGACTGGATGGAGGCGGATAAAGTTGCAGGACCACTTCTGCGCTCGGCC
CTTCCGGCTGGCTGGTTTATTGCTGATAAATCTGGAGCCGGTGAGCGTGGCTCTCGCGGTATCATTGCAG
CACTGGGGCCAGATGGTAAGCCCTCCCGTATCGTAGTTATCTACACCACGGGGAGTCAGGCAACTATGGA
TGAACGAAATAGACAGATCGCTGAGATAGGTGCCTCACTGATTAAGCATTGGTAACTGTCAGACCAAGTT
TACTCATATATACTTTAGATTGATTTAAAACTTCATTTTTAATTTAAAAGGATCTAGGTGAAGATCCTTT
TTGATAATCCCATGACCAAAATCCCTTAACGTGAGTTTTCGTTCCACTGAGCGTCAGGTCTCAGTTTTAG
AGCTAGAAATAGCAAGTTAAAATAAGGCTAGTCCGTTATCAACTTGAAAAAGTGGCACCGAGTCGGTGCT
TTTTTTTGGATAGAATTTCCCAGCTTTTTTGCGTGTTTCAGCTCTCATGATCCTTACTAGTGAATAAAAG
CATTTGCGTTTGGTTTATCATTGCGTTTATACAAGGACAGAGATCCACTGAGCTGGAATAGCTTAAAACC
ATTATCAGAACAAAATAAACCATTTTTTGTTAAGAATCAGAGCATAGTAAACAACAGAAACAACCTAAGA
GAGGTAACTTGTCCAAGAAGATAGCTAATTATATCTATTTTATAAAAGTTATCATAGTTTGTAAGTCACA
AAAGATGCAAATAACAGAGAAACTAGGAGACTTGAGAATATACATTCTTGTATATTTGTATTCGAGATTG
TGAAAATTTGACCATAAGTTTAAATTCTTAAAAAGATATATCTGATCTAGGTGATGGTTATAGACTGTAA
TTTTACCACATGTTTAATGATGGATAGTGACACACATGACACATCGACAACACTATAGCATCTTATTTAG
ATTACAACATGAAATTTTTCTGTAATACATGTCTTTGTACATAATTTAAAAGTAATTCCTAAGAAATATA
TTTATACAAGGAGTTTAAAGAAAACATAGCATAAAGTTCAATGAGTAGTAAAAACCATATACAGTATATA
GCATAAAGTTCAATGAGTTTATTACAAAAGCATTGGTTCACTTTCTGTAACACGACGTTAAACCTTCGTC
TCCAATAGGAGCGCTACTGATTCAACATGCCAATATATACTAAATACGTTTCTACAGTCAAATGCTTTAA
CGTTTCATGATTAAGTGACTATTTACCGTCAATCCTTTCCCATTCCTCCCACTAATCCAACTTTTTAATT
ACTCTTAAATCACCACTAAGCTAGTAACGCCTATCATGAATTAGCTCTACTAAATCTAGCAACCTTTCAA
ATTTGCAGTATTGCAGGTGTCTCTGTGTCTTTAAAATAGTTGCCTTATGATTTCTTCGGTTTCAAGATGA
TCAAATAGTTATAGATTTCATGCTCACACATGCTCATTAGATGTGTACATACTTTACTTACCCAAATCTA
TTTTCTCGCAAAGATTTTGATGGTAAAGCTGATTTGGTTCTATTGAACTAAATCAAACGAGTTTCAGACT
GAGTGATTCTAATCCGGCCCATTAGCCCCTAAACAGACCCACTAATTACGCAGCTTTTAATAGAGTAATT
ACACCTAGTTTACCCACTAAACCACTAAGCACTAATTATCTCACAATCTAATGAGCTTCCCTCGTAATTA
CTTGGGCTTTCACTCTACCATTTATTTGTAACAGTCAAGTCTCTACTGTCTCTATATAAACTCTCTAAAG
TTAACACACAATTCTCATCACAAACAAATCAACCAAAGCAACTTCTACTCTTTCTTCTTTCGACCTTATC
AATCTGTTGAGAAATCTAGATGGATTACAAGGACCACGACGGGGATTACAAGGACCACGACATTGATTAC
AAGGATGATGATGACAAGATGGCTCCGAAGAAGAAGAGGAAGGTTGGCATCCACGGGGTGCCAGCTGCTG
ACAAGAAGTACTCGATCGGCCTCGATATTGGGACTAACTCTGTTGGCTGGGCCGTGATCACCGACGAGTA
CAAGGTGCCCTCAAAGAAGTTCAAGGTCCTGGGCAACACCGATCGGCATTCCATCAAGAAGAATCTCATT
GGCGCTCTCCTGTTCGACAGCGGCGAGACGGCTGAGGCTACGCGGCTCAAGCGCACCGCCCGCAGGCGGT
ACACGCGCAGGAAGAATCGCATCTGCTACCTGCAGGAGATTTTCTCCAACGAGATGGCGAAGGTTGACGA
TTCTTTCTTCCACAGGCTGGAGGAGTCATTCCTCGTGGAGGAGGATAAGAAGCACGAGCGGCATCCAATC
TTCGGCAACATTGTCGACGAGGTTGCCTACCACGAGAAGTACCCTACGATCTACCATCTGCGGAAGAAGC
TCGTGGACTCCACAGATAAGGCGGACCTCCGCCTGATCTACCTCGCTCTGGCCCACATGATTAAGTTCAG
GGGCCATTTCCTGATCGAGGGGGATCTCAACCCGGACAATAGCGATGTTGACAAGCTGTTCATCCAGCTC
GTGCAGACGTACAACCAGCTCTTCGAGGAGAACCCCATTAATGCGTCAGGCGTCGACGCGAAGGCTATCC
TGTCCGCTAGGCTCTCGAAGTCTCGGCGCCTCGAGAACCTGATCGCCCAGCTGCCGGGCGAGAAGAAGAA
CGGCCTGTTCGGGAATCTCATTGCGCTCAGCCTGGGGCTCACGCCCAACTTCAAGTCGAATTTCGATCTC
GCTGAGGACGCCAAGCTGCAGCTCTCCAAGGACACATACGACGATGACCTGGATAACCTCCTGGCCCAGA
TCGGCGATCAGTACGCGGACCTGTTCCTCGCTGCCAAGAATCTGTCGGACGCCATCCTCCTGTCTGATAT
TCTCAGGGTGAACACCGAGATTACGAAGGCTCCGCTCTCAGCCTCCATGATCAAGCGCTACGACGAGCAC
CATCAGGATCTGACCCTCCTGAAGGCGCTGGTCAGGCAGCAGCTCCCCGAGAAGTACAAGGAGATCTTCT
TCGATCAGTCGAAGAACGGCTACGCTGGGTACATTGACGGCGGGGCCTCTCAGGAGGAGTTCTACAAGTT
CATCAAGCCGATTCTGGAGAAGATGGACGGCACGGAGGAGCTGCTGGTGAAGCTCAATCGCGAGGACCTC
CTGAGGAAGCAGCGGACATTCGATAACGGCAGCATCCCACACCAGATTCATCTCGGGGAGCTGCACGCTA
TCCTGAGGAGGCAGGAGGACTTCTACCCTTTCCTCAAGGATAACCGCGAGAAGATCGAGAAGATTCTGAC
TTTCAGGATCCCGTACTACGTCGGCCCACTCGCTAGGGGCAACTCCCGCTTCGCTTGGATGACCCGCAAG
TCAGAGGAGACGATCACGCCGTGGAACTTCGAGGAGGTGGTCGACAAGGGCGCTAGCGCTCAGTCGTTCA
TCGAGAGGATGACGAATTTCGACAAGAACCTGCCAAATGAGAAGGTGCTCCCTAAGCACTCGCTCCTGTA
CGAGTACTTCACAGTCTACAACGAGCTGACTAAGGTGAAGTATGTGACCGAGGGCATGAGGAAGCCGGCT
TTCCTGTCTGGGGAGCAGAAGAAGGCCATCGTGGACCTCCTGTTCAAGACCAACCGGAAGGTCACGGTTA
AGCAGCTCAAGGAGGACTACTTCAAGAAGATTGAGTGCTTCGATTCGGTCGAGATCTCTGGCGTTGAGGA
CCGCTTCAACGCCTCCCTGGGGACCTACCACGATCTCCTGAAGATCATTAAGGATAAGGACTTCCTGGAC
AACGAGGAGAATGAGGATATCCTCGAGGACATTGTGCTGACACTCACTCTGTTCGAGGACCGGGAGATGA
TCGAGGAGCGCCTGAAGACTTACGCCCATCTCTTCGATGACAAGGTCATGAAGCAGCTCAAGAGGAGGAG
GTACACCGGCTGGGGGAGGCTGAGCAGGAAGCTCATCAACGGCATTCGGGACAAGCAGTCCGGGAAGACG
ATCCTCGACTTCCTGAAGAGCGATGGCTTCGCGAACCGCAATTTCATGCAGCTGATTCACGATGACAGCC
TCACATTCAAGGAGGATATCCAGAAGGCTCAGGTGAGCGGCCAGGGGGACTCGCTGCACGAGCATATCGC
GAACCTCGCTGGCTCGCCAGCTATCAAGAAGGGGATTCTGCAGACCGTGAAGGTTGTGGACGAGCTGGTG
AAGGTCATGGGCAGGCACAAGCCTGAGAACATCGTCATTGAGATGGCCCGGGAGAATCAGACCACGCAGA
AGGGCCAGAAGAACTCACGCGAGAGGATGAAGAGGATCGAGGAGGGCATTAAGGAGCTGGGGTCCCAGAT
CCTCAAGGAGCACCCGGTGGAGAACACGCAGCTGCAGAATGAGAAGCTCTACCTGTACTACCTCCAGAAT
GGCCGCGATATGTATGTGGACCAGGAGCTGGATATTAACAGGCTCAGCGATTACGACGTCGATCATATCG
TTCCACAGTCATTCCTGAAGGATGACTCCATTGACAACAAGGTCCTCACCAGGTCGGACAAGAACCGGGG
CAAGTCTGATAATGTTCCTTCAGAGGAGGTCGTTAAGAAGATGAAGAACTACTGGCGCCAGCTCCTGAAT
GCCAAGCTGATCACGCAGCGGAAGTTCGATAACCTCACAAAGGCTGAGAGGGGCGGGCTCTCTGAGCTGG
ACAAGGCGGGCTTCATCAAGAGGCAGCTGGTCGAGACACGGCAGATCACTAAGCACGTTGCGCAGATTCT
CGACTCACGGATGAACACTAAGTACGATGAGAATGACAAGCTGATCCGCGAGGTGAAGGTCATCACCCTG
AAGTCAAAGCTCGTCTCCGACTTCAGGAAGGATTTCCAGTTCTACAAGGTTCGGGAGATCAACAATTACC
ACCATGCCCATGACGCGTACCTGAACGCGGTGGTCGGCACAGCTCTGATCAAGAAGTACCCAAAGCTCGA
GAGCGAGTTCGTGTACGGGGACTACAAGGTTTACGATGTGAGGAAGATGATCGCCAAGTCGGAGCAGGAG
ATTGGCAAGGCTACCGCCAAGTACTTCTTCTACTCTAACATTATGAATTTCTTCAAGACAGAGATCACTC
TGGCCAATGGCGAGATCCGGAAGCGCCCCCTCATCGAGACGAACGGCGAGACGGGGGAGATCGTGTGGGA
CAAGGGCAGGGATTTCGCGACCGTCAGGAAGGTTCTCTCCATGCCACAAGTGAATATCGTCAAGAAGACA
GAGGTCCAGACTGGCGGGTTCTCTAAGGAGTCAATTCTGCCTAAGCGGAACAGCGACAAGCTCATCGCCC
GCAAGAAGGACTGGGATCCGAAGAAGTACGGCGGGTTCGACAGCCCCACTGTGGCCTACTCGGTCCTGGT
TGTGGCGAAGGTTGAGAAGGGCAAGTCCAAGAAGCTCAAGAGCGTGAAGGAGCTGCTGGGGATCACGATT
ATGGAGCGCTCCAGCTTCGAGAAGAACCCGATCGATTTCCTGGAGGCGAAGGGCTACAAGGAGGTGAAGA
AGGACCTGATCATTAAGCTCCCCAAGTACTCACTCTTCGAGCTGGAGAACGGCAGGAAGCGGATGCTGGC
TTCCGCTGGCGAGCTGCAGAAGGGGAACGAGCTGGCTCTGCCGTCCAAGTATGTGAACTTCCTCTACCTG
GCCTCCCACTACGAGAAGCTCAAGGGCAGCCCCGAGGACAACGAGCAGAAGCAGCTGTTCGTCGAGCAGC
ACAAGCATTACCTCGACGAGATCATTGAGCAGATTTCCGAGTTCTCCAAGCGCGTGATCCTGGCCGACGC
GAATCTGGATAAGGTCCTCTCCGCGTACAACAAGCACCGCGACAAGCCAATCAGGGAGCAGGCTGAGAAT
ATCATTCATCTCTTCACCCTGACGAACCTCGGCGCCCCTGCTGCTTTCAAGTACTTCGACACAACTATCG
ATCGCAAGAGGTACACAAGCACTAAGGAGGTCCTGGACGCGACCCTCATCCACCAGTCGATTACCGGCCT
CTACGAGACGCGCATCGACCTGTCTCAGCTCGGGGGCGACAAGCGGCCAGCGGCGACGAAGAAGGCGGGG
CAGGCGAAGAAGAAGAAGTGAGCTCAGAGCTTTCGTTCGTATCATCGGTTTCGACAACGTTCGTCAAGTT
CAATGCATCAGTTTCATTGCGCACACACCAGAATCCTACTGAGTTTGAGTATTATGGCATTGGGAAAACT
GTTTTTCTTGTACCATTTGTTGTGCTTGTAATTTACTGTGTTTTTTATTCGGTTTTCGCTATCGAACTGT
GAAATGGAAATGGATGGAGAAGAGTTAATGAATGATATGGTCCTTTTGTTCATTCTCAAATTAATATTAT
TTGTTTTTTCTCTTATTTGTTGTGTGTTGAATTTGAAATTATAAGAGATATGCAAACATTTTGTTTTGAG
TAAAAATGTGTCAAATCGTGGCCTCTAATGACCGAAGTTAATATGAGGAGTAAAACACTTGTAGTTGTAC
CATTATGCTTATTCACTAGGCAACAAATATATTTTCAGACCTAGAAAAGCTGCAAATGTTACTGAATACA
AGTATGTCCTCTTGTGTTTTAGACATTTATGAACTTTCCTTTATGTAATTTTCCAGAATCCTTGTCAGAT
TCTAATCATTGCTTTATAATTATAGTTATACTCATGGATTTGTAGTTGAGTATGAAAATATTTTTTAATG
CATTTTATGACTTGCCAATTGATTGACAACGAATTCGTAATCATGTCATAGCTGTTTCCTGTGTGAAATT
GTTATCCGCTCACAATTCCACACAACATACGAGCCGGAAGCATAAAGTGTAAAGCCTGGGGTGCCTAATG
AGTGAGCTAACTCACATTAATTGCGTTGCGCTCACTGCCCGCTTTCCAGTCGGGAAACCTGTCGTGCCAG
CTGCATTAATGAATCGGCCAACGCGCGGGGAGAGGCGGTTTGCGTATTGGCTAGAGCAGCTTGCCAACAT
GGTGGAGCACGACACTCTCGTCTACTCCAAGAATATCAAAGATACAGTCTCAGAAGACCAAAGGGCTATT
GAGACTTTTCAACAAAGGGTAATATCGGGAAACCTCCTCGGATTCCATTGCCCAGCTATCTGTCACTTCA
TCAAAAGGACAGTAGAAAAGGAAGGTGGCACCTACAAATGCCATCATTGCGATAAAGGAAAGGCTATCGT
TCAAGATGCCTCTGCCGACAGTGGTCCCAAAGATGGACCCCCACCCACGAGGAGCATCGTGGAAAAAGAA
GACGTTCCAACCACGTCTTCAAAGCAAGTGGATTGATGTGAACATGGTGGAGCACGACACTCTCGTCTAC
TCCAAGAATATCAAAGATACAGTCTCAGAAGACCAAAGGGCTATTGAGACTTTTCAACAAAGGGTAATAT
CGGGAAACCTCCTCGGATTCCATTGCCCAGCTATCTGTCACTTCATCAAAAGGACAGTAGAAAAGGAAGG
TGGCACCTACAAATGCCATCATTGCGATAAAGGAAAGGCTATCGTTCAAGATGCCTCTGCCGACAGTGGT
CCCAAAGATGGACCCCCACCCACGAGGAGCATCGTGGAAAAAGAAGACGTTCCAACCACGTCTTCAAAGC
AAGTGGATTGATGTGATATCTCCACTGACGTAAGGGATGACGCACAATCCCACTATCCTTCGCAAGACCC
TTCCTCTATATAAGGAAGTTCATTTCATTTGGAGAGGACACGCTGAAATCACCAGTCTCTCTCTACAAAT
CTATCTCTCTCGAGTCTACCATGAGCCCAGAACGACGCCCGGCCGACATCCGCCGTGCCACCGAGGCGGA
CATGCCGGCGGTCTGCACCATCGTCAACCACTACATCGAGACAAGCACGGTCAACTTCCGTACCGAGCCG
CAGGAACCGCAGGAGTGGACGGACGACCTCGTCCGTCTGCGGGAGCGCTATCCCTGGCTCGTCGCCGAGG
TGGACGGCGAGGTCGCCGGCATCGCCTACGCGGGCCCCTGGAAGGCACGCAACGCCTACGACTGGACGGC
CGAGTCGACCGTGTACGTCTCCCCCCGCCACCAGCGGACGGGACTGGGCTCCACGCTCTACACCCACCTG
CTGAAGTCCCTGGAGGCACAGGGCTTCAAGAGCGTGGTCGCTGTCATCGGGCTGCCCAACGACCCGAGCG
TGCGCATGCACGAGGCGCTCGGATATGCCCCACGCGGCATGCTGCGGGCGGCCGGCTTCAAGCACGGGAA
CTGGCATGACGTGGGTTTCTGGCAGCTGGACTTCAGCCTGCCGGTACCGCCCCGTCCGGTCCTGCCCGTC
ACCGAGATTTGACTCGAGTTTCTCCATAATAATGTGTGAGTAGTTCCCAGATAAGGGAATTAGGGTTCCT
ATAGGGTTTCGCTCATGTGTTGAGCATATAAGAAACCCTTAGTATGTATTTGTATTTGTAAAATACTTCT
ATCAATAAAATTTCTAATTCCTAAAACCAAAATCCAGTACTAAAATCCAGATCCCCCGAATTAATTCGGC
GTTAATTCAGTACATTAAAAACGTCCGCAATGTGTTATTAAGTTGTCTAAGCGTCAATTTGTTTACACCA
CAATATATCCTGCCACCAGCCAGCCAACAGCTCCCCGACCGGCAGCTCGGCACAAAATCACCACTCGATA
CAGGCAGCCCATCAGTCCGGGACGGCGTCAGCGGGAGAGCCGTTGTAAGGCGGCAGACTTTGCTCATGTT
ACCGATGCTATTCGGAAGAACGGCAACTAAGCTGCCGGGTTTGAAACACGGATGATCTCGCGGAGGGTAG
CATGTTGATTGTAACGATGACAGAGCGTTGCTGCCTGTGATCACCGCGGCTGGCAAACAGCTATTATGGG
TATTATGGGTCTAGTCTCTGGCCCGTGTCTCAAAATCTCTGATGTTACATTGCACAAGATAAAAATATAT
CATCATGAACAATAAAACTGTCTGCTTACATAAACAGTAATACAAGGGGTGTTATGAGCCATATTCAACG
GGAAACGTCGAGGCCGCGATTAAATTCCAACATGGATGCTGATTTATATGGGTATAAATGGGCTCGCGAT
AATGTCGGGCAATCAGGTGCGACAATCTATCGCTTGTATGGGAAGCCCGATGCGCCAGAGTTGTTTCTGA
AACATGGCAAAGGTAGCGTTGCCAATGATGTTACAGATGAGATGGTCAGACTAAACTGGCTGACGGAATT
TATGCCTCTTCCGACCATCAAGCATTTTATCCGTACTCCTGATGATGCATGGTTACTCACCACTGCGATC
CCCGGAAAAACAGCATTCCAGGTATTAGAAGAATATCCTGATTCAGGTGAAAATATTGTTGATGCGCTGG
CAGTGTCCCTGCGCCGGTTGCATTCGATTCCTGTTTGTAATTGTCCTTTTAACAGCGATCGCGTATTTCG
TCTCGCTCAGGCGCAATCACGAATGAATAACGGTTTGGTTGATGCGAGTGATTTTGATGACGAGCGTAAT
GGCTGGCCTGTTGAACAAGTCTGGAAAGAAATGCATAAACTTTTGCCATTCTCACCGGATTCAGTCGTCA
CTCATGGTGATTTCTCACTTGATAACCTTATTTTTGACGAGGGGAAATTAATAGGTTGTATTGATGTTGG
ACGAGTCGGAATCGCAGACCGATACCAGGATCTTGCCATCCTATGGAACTGCCTCGGTGAGTTTTCTCCT
TCATTACAGAAACGGCTTTTTCAAAAATATGGTATTGATAATCCTGATATGAATAAATTGCAGTTTCATT
TGATGCTCGATGAGTTTTTCTAATCAGAATTGGTTAATTGGTTGTAACATTATTCAGATTGGCGTCTAAC
TACTAAGCGAGAGTAGGGAACTGCCAGGCATCAAATAAAACGAAAGGCTCAGTCGGAAGACTGGGCCTTT
CGTTTTATCTGTTGTTTGTCGGTGAACGCTCTCCTGAGTAGGACAAATCCGCCGGGAGCGGATTTGAACG
TTGTGAAGCAACGGCCCGGAGGGTGGCGGGCAGGACGCCCGCCATAAACTGCCAGGCATCAAACTAAGCA
GAAGGCCATCCTGACGGATGGCCTTTTTGCGTTTCTACAAACTCTTCCTGTTAGGGCCCCGTTCCACTGA
GCGTCAGACCCCGTAGAAAAGATCAAAGGATCTTCTTGAGATCCTTTTTTTCTGCGCGTAATCTGCTGCT
TGCAAACAAAAAAACCACCGCTACCAGCGGTGGTTTGTTTGCCGGATCAAGAGCTACCAACTCTTTTTCC
GAAGGTAACTGGCTTCAGCAGAGCGCAGATACCAAATACTGTTCTTCTAGTGTAGCCGTAGTTAGGCCAC
CACTTCAAGAACTCTGTAGCACCGCCTACATACCTCGCTCTGCTAATCCTGTTACCAGTGGCTGCTGCCA
GTGGCGATAAGTCGTGTCTTACCGGGTTGGACTCAAGACGATAGTTACCGGATAAGGCGCAGCGGTCGGG
CTGAACGGGGGGTTCGTGCACACAGCCCAGCTTGGAGCGAACGACCTACACCGAACTGAGATACCTACAG
CGTGAGCTATGAGAAAGCGCCACGCTTCCCGAAGGGAGAAAGGCGGACAGGTATCCGGTAAGCGGCAGGG
TCGGAACAGGAGAGCGCACGAGGGAGCTTCCAGGGGGAAACGCCTGGTATCTTTATAGTCCTGTCGGGTT
TCGCCACCTCTGACTTGAGCGTCGATTTTTGTGATGCTCGTCAGGGGGGCGGAGCCTATGGAAAAACGCC
AGCAACGCGGCCTTTTTACGGTTCCTGGCCTTTTGCTGGCCTTTTGCTCACATGTTCTTTCCTGCGTTAT
CCCCTGATTCTGTGGATAACCGTATTACCGCTAGATAGCTGGTTGCCCTCGCCGCTGGGCTGGCGGCCGT
CTATGGCCCTGCAAACGCGCCAGAAACGCCGTCGAAGCCGTGTGCGAGACACCCCGGCCGCCGGCGTTGT
GGATACCTCGCGGAAAACTTGGCCCTCACTGACAGATGAGGGGCGGACGTTGACACTTGAGGGGCCGACT
CACCCGGCGCGGCGTTGACAGATGAGGGGCAGGCTCGATTTCGGCCGGCGACGTGGAGCTGGCCAGCCTC
GCAAATCGGCGAAAACGCCTGATTTTACGCGAGTTTCCCACAGATGATGTGGACAAGCCTGGGGATAAGT
GCCCTGCGGTATTGACACTTGAGGGGCGCGACTACTGACAGATGAGGGGCGCGATCCTTGACACTTGAGG
GGCAGAGTGCTGACAGATGAGGGGCGCACCTATTGACATTTGAGGGGCTGTCCACAGGCAGAAAATCCAG
CATTTGCAAGGGTTTCCGCCCGTTTTTCGGCCACCGCTAACCTGTCTTTTAACCTGCTTTTAAACCAATA
TTTATAAACCTTGTTTTTAACCAGGGCTGCGCCCTGTGCGCGTGACCGCGCACGCCGAAGGGGGGTGCCC
CCCCTTCTCGAACCCTCCCGGTCGAGTCATGGTCTAGCATGGATCTCGGGGACGTCACCCATAATACCCA
TAATAGCTGTTTGCCAGTACTTTGATCCCGAGGGGAACCCTGTGGTTGGCATGCACATACAAATGGACGA
ACGGATAAACCTTTTCACGCCCTTTTAAATATCCGTTATTCTAATAAACGCTCTTTTCTCTTAG
Features (pLannotate 1.2.2; 21 found; start..end, strand, type, name):
      1..25      -  misc_feature   RB T-DNA repeat: right border repeat from nopaline C58 T-DNA
     91..245     -  CDS            lacZα (fragment): LacZα fragment of β-galactosidase; lacZ fragment
    700..804     +  promoter       AmpR promoter: bla
    805..1665    +  CDS            AmpR: β-lactamase; bla; confers resistance to ampicillin, carbenicillin, and related antibiotics
   1814..1889    +  misc_RNA       gRNA scaffold: guide RNA scaffold for the Streptococcus pyogenes CRISPR/Cas9 system
   3355..3374    +  CDS            2xFLAG (fragment): two tandem FLAG® epitope tags
   3430..7530    +  CDS            cas9: CAS9_STRP1 - Also known as csn1 From Streptococcus pyogenes serotype M1.
   7588..8220    +  terminator     E9 terminator: terminator and polyadenylation signal from the pea rbcS-E9 gene
   8257..8279    -  protein_bind   lac operator (fragment): The lac repressor binds to the lac operator to inhibit transcription in E. coli. This inhibition can be relieved by adding lactose or isopropyl-β-D-thiogalactopyranoside (IPTG). lac repressor encoded by lacI
   8283..8313    -  promoter       lac promoter: promoter for the E. coli lac operon
   8328..8349    -  protein_bind   CAP binding site: CAP binding activates transcription in the presence of cAMP. E. coli catabolite activator protein
   8362..8450    -  CDS            lacI (fragment): lac repressor; lacI; The lac repressor binds to the lac operator to inhibit transcription in E. coli. This inhibition can be relieved by adding lactose or isopropyl-β-D-thiogalactopyranoside (IPTG).
   8540..9216    +  promoter       CaMV 35S promoter (enhanced): cauliflower mosaic virus 35S promoter with a duplicated enhancer region
   9261..9809    +  CDS            bar: PAT_STRHY - Experimental evidence at protein level: Swiss-Prot protein existence level 1. Inactivates phosphinothricin (PPT) by transfer of an acetyl group from acetyl CoA. Can also acetylate demethylphosphinothricin but not PTT or glutamate. This enzyme is an effector of phosphinothricin tripeptide (PTT or bialaphos) resistance. From Streptomyces hygroscopicus. Introduced by genetic manipulation and expressed in glufosinate-tolerant maize by Dekalb Genetics.
   9819..9993    +  polyA_signal   CaMV poly(A) signal: cauliflower mosaic virus polyadenylation signal
  10071..10095   -  misc_feature   LB T-DNA repeat: left border repeat from nopaline C58 T-DNA
  10484..11293   +  CDS            KanR: aminoglycoside phosphotransferase; aph(3')-Ia; confers resistance to kanamycin in bacteria or G418 (Geneticin®) in eukaryotes
  11375..11418   -  terminator     rrnB T1 terminator: Escherichia coli rrnB; transcription terminator T1 from the E. coli rrnB gene
  11550..11577   +  terminator     rrnB T2 terminator: transcription terminator T2 from the E. coli rrnB gene
  11656..12244   +  rep_origin     ori: high-copy-number ColE1/pMB1/pBR322/pUC origin of replication
  12359..12969   +  rep_origin     oriV: origin of replication for the bacterial F plasmid
