>Addgene plasmid #134756 | pG3B-U6EC1 | addgene full sequence | sequence record 266444 | Addgene NGS Result
GTAAAACGACGGCCAGTGCCAAGCTTCGACTTGCCTTCCGCACAATACATCATTTCTTCTTAGCTTTTTT
TCTTCTTCTTCGTTCATACAGTTTTTTTTTGTTTATCAGCTTACATTTTCTTGAACCGTAGCTTTCGTTT
TCTTCTTTTTAACTTTCCATTCGGAGTTTTTGTATCTTGTTTCATAGTTTGTCCCAGGATTAGAATGATT
AGGCATCGAACCTTCAAGAATTTGATTGAATAAAACATCTTCATTCTTAAGATATGAAGATAATCTTCAA
AAGGCCCCTGGGAATCTGAAAGAAGAGAAGCAGGCCCATTTATATGGGAAAGAACAATAGTATTTCTTAT
ATAGGCCCATTTAAGTTGAAAACAATCTTCAAAAGTCCCACATCGCTTAGATAAGAAAACGAAGCTGAGT
TTATATACAGCTAGAGTCGAAGTAGTGATTGTGAGACCTTCGGGGAAATGTGCGCGGAACCCCTATTTGT
TTATTTTTCTAAATACATTCAAATATGTATCCGCTCATGGGACAATAACCCTGATAAATGCTTCAATAAT
ATTGAAAAAGGAAGAGTATGAGTATTCAACATTTCCGTGTCGCCCTTATTCCCTTTTTTGCGGCATTTTG
CCTTCCTGTTTTTGCTCACCCAGAAACGCTGGTGAAAGTAAAAGATGCTGAAGATCAGTTGGGTGCACGA
GTGGGTTACATCGAACTGGATCTCAACAGCGGTAAGATCCTTGAGAGTTTTCGCCCCGAAGAACGTTTTC
CAATGATGAGCACTTTTAAAGTTCTGCTATGTGGCGCGGTATTATCCCGTATTGACGCCGGGCAAGAGCA
ACTCGGTCGCCGCATACACTATTCTCAGAATGACTTGGTTGAGTACTCACCAGTCACAGAAAAGCATCTT
ACGGATGGCATGACAGTAAGAGAATTATGCAGTGCTGCCATAACCATGAGTGATAACACTGCGGCCAACT
TACTTCTGACAACGATCGGAGGACCGAAGGAGCTAACCGCTTTTTTGCACAACATGGGGGATCATGTAAC
TCGCCTTGATCGTTGGGAACCGGAGCTGAATGAAGCCATACCAAACGACGAGCGTGACACCACGATGCCT
GTAGCAATGGCAACAACGTTGCGCAAACTATTAACTGGCGAACTACTTACTCTAGCTTCCCGGCAACAAT
TAATAGACTGGATGGAGGCGGATAAAGTTGCAGGACCACTTCTGCGCTCGGCCCTTCCGGCTGGCTGGTT
TATTGCTGATAAATCTGGAGCCGGTGAGCGTGGCTCTCGCGGTATCATTGCAGCACTGGGGCCAGATGGT
AAGCCCTCCCGTATCGTAGTTATCTACACCACGGGGAGTCAGGCAACTATGGATGAACGAAATAGACAGA
TCGCTGAGATAGGTGCCTCACTGATTAAGCATTGGTAACTGTCAGACCAAGTTTACTCATATATACTTTA
GATTGATTTAAAACTTCATTTTTAATTTAAAAGGATCTAGGTGAAGATCCTTTTTGATAATCCCATGACC
AAAATCCCTTAACGTGAGTTTTCGTTCCACTGAGCGTCAGGTCTCAGTTTTAGAGCTAGAAATAGCAAGT
TAAAATAAGGCTAGTCCGTTATCAACTTGAAAAAGTGGCACCGAGTCGGTGCTTTTTTTTGGATAGAATT
TCCCAGCTTTTTTGCGTGTTTCAGCTCTCATGATCCTTACTAGTGAATAAAAGCATTTGCGTTTGGTTTA
TCATTGCGTTTATACAAGGACAGAGATCCACTGAGCTGGAATAGCTTAAAACCATTATCAGAACAAAATA
AACCATTTTTTGTTAAGAATCAGAGCATAGTAAACAACAGAAACAACCTAAGAGAGGTAACTTGTCCAAG
AAGATAGCTAATTATATCTATTTTATAAAAGTTATCATAGTTTGTAAGTCACAAAAGATGCAAATAACAG
AGAAACTAGGAGACTTGAGAATATACATTCTTGTATATTTGTATTCGAGATTGTGAAAATTTGACCATAA
GTTTAAATTCTTAAAAAGATATATCTGATCTAGGTGATGGTTATAGACTGTAATTTTACCACATGTTTAA
TGATGGATAGTGACACACATGACACATCGACAACACTATAGCATCTTATTTAGATTACAACATGAAATTT
TTCTGTAATACATGTCTTTGTACATAATTTAAAAGTAATTCCTAAGAAATATATTTATACAAGGAGTTTA
AAGAAAACATAGCATAAAGTTCAATGAGTAGTAAAAACCATATACAGTATATAGCATAAAGTTCAATGAG
TTTATTACAAAAGCATTGGTTCACTTTCTGTAACACGACGTTAAACCTTCGTCTCCAATAGGAGCGCTAC
TGATTCAACATGCCAATATATACTAAATACGTTTCTACAGTCAAATGCTTTAACGTTTCATGATTAAGTG
ACTATTTACCGTCAATCCTTTCCCATTCCTCCCACTAATCCAACTTTTTAATTACTCTTAAATCACCACT
AAGCTAGTAACGCCTATCATGAATTAGCTCTACTAAATCTAGCAACCTTTCAAATTTGCAGTATTGCAGG
TGTCTCTGTGTCTTTAAAATAGTTGCCTTATGATTTCTTCGGTTTCAAGATGATCAAATAGTTATAGATT
TCATGCTCACACATGCTCATTAGATGTGTACATACTTTACTTACCCAAATCTATTTTCTCGCAAAGATTT
TGATGGTAAAGCTGATTTGGTTCTATTGAACTAAATCAAACGAGTTTCAGACTGAGTGATTCTAATCCGG
CCCATTAGCCCCTAAACAGACCCACTAATTACGCAGCTTTTAATAGAGTAATTACACCTAGTTTACCCAC
TAAACCACTAAGCACTAATTATCTCACAATCTAATGAGCTTCCCTCGTAATTACTTGGGCTTTCACTCTA
CCATTTATTTGTAACAGTCAAGTCTCTACTGTCTCTATATAAACTCTCTAAAGTTAACACACAATTCTCA
TCACAAACAAATCAACCAAAGCAACTTCTACTCTTTCTTCTTTCGACCTTATCAATCTGTTGAGAAATCT
AGATGGATTACAAGGACCACGACGGGGATTACAAGGACCACGACATTGATTACAAGGATGATGATGACAA
GATGGCTCCGAAGAAGAAGAGGAAGGTTGGCATCCACGGGGTGCCAGCTGCTGACAAGAAGTACTCGATC
GGCCTCGATATTGGGACTAACTCTGTTGGCTGGGCCGTGATCACCGACGAGTACAAGGTGCCCTCAAAGA
AGTTCAAGGTCCTGGGCAACACCGATCGGCATTCCATCAAGAAGAATCTCATTGGCGCTCTCCTGTTCGA
CAGCGGCGAGACGGCTGAGGCTACGCGGCTCAAGCGCACCGCCCGCAGGCGGTACACGCGCAGGAAGAAT
CGCATCTGCTACCTGCAGGAGATTTTCTCCAACGAGATGGCGAAGGTTGACGATTCTTTCTTCCACAGGC
TGGAGGAGTCATTCCTCGTGGAGGAGGATAAGAAGCACGAGCGGCATCCAATCTTCGGCAACATTGTCGA
CGAGGTTGCCTACCACGAGAAGTACCCTACGATCTACCATCTGCGGAAGAAGCTCGTGGACTCCACAGAT
AAGGCGGACCTCCGCCTGATCTACCTCGCTCTGGCCCACATGATTAAGTTCAGGGGCCATTTCCTGATCG
AGGGGGATCTCAACCCGGACAATAGCGATGTTGACAAGCTGTTCATCCAGCTCGTGCAGACGTACAACCA
GCTCTTCGAGGAGAACCCCATTAATGCGTCAGGCGTCGACGCGAAGGCTATCCTGTCCGCTAGGCTCTCG
AAGTCTCGGCGCCTCGAGAACCTGATCGCCCAGCTGCCGGGCGAGAAGAAGAACGGCCTGTTCGGGAATC
TCATTGCGCTCAGCCTGGGGCTCACGCCCAACTTCAAGTCGAATTTCGATCTCGCTGAGGACGCCAAGCT
GCAGCTCTCCAAGGACACATACGACGATGACCTGGATAACCTCCTGGCCCAGATCGGCGATCAGTACGCG
GACCTGTTCCTCGCTGCCAAGAATCTGTCGGACGCCATCCTCCTGTCTGATATTCTCAGGGTGAACACCG
AGATTACGAAGGCTCCGCTCTCAGCCTCCATGATCAAGCGCTACGACGAGCACCATCAGGATCTGACCCT
CCTGAAGGCGCTGGTCAGGCAGCAGCTCCCCGAGAAGTACAAGGAGATCTTCTTCGATCAGTCGAAGAAC
GGCTACGCTGGGTACATTGACGGCGGGGCCTCTCAGGAGGAGTTCTACAAGTTCATCAAGCCGATTCTGG
AGAAGATGGACGGCACGGAGGAGCTGCTGGTGAAGCTCAATCGCGAGGACCTCCTGAGGAAGCAGCGGAC
ATTCGATAACGGCAGCATCCCACACCAGATTCATCTCGGGGAGCTGCACGCTATCCTGAGGAGGCAGGAG
GACTTCTACCCTTTCCTCAAGGATAACCGCGAGAAGATCGAGAAGATTCTGACTTTCAGGATCCCGTACT
ACGTCGGCCCACTCGCTAGGGGCAACTCCCGCTTCGCTTGGATGACCCGCAAGTCAGAGGAGACGATCAC
GCCGTGGAACTTCGAGGAGGTGGTCGACAAGGGCGCTAGCGCTCAGTCGTTCATCGAGAGGATGACGAAT
TTCGACAAGAACCTGCCAAATGAGAAGGTGCTCCCTAAGCACTCGCTCCTGTACGAGTACTTCACAGTCT
ACAACGAGCTGACTAAGGTGAAGTATGTGACCGAGGGCATGAGGAAGCCGGCTTTCCTGTCTGGGGAGCA
GAAGAAGGCCATCGTGGACCTCCTGTTCAAGACCAACCGGAAGGTCACGGTTAAGCAGCTCAAGGAGGAC
TACTTCAAGAAGATTGAGTGCTTCGATTCGGTCGAGATCTCTGGCGTTGAGGACCGCTTCAACGCCTCCC
TGGGGACCTACCACGATCTCCTGAAGATCATTAAGGATAAGGACTTCCTGGACAACGAGGAGAATGAGGA
TATCCTCGAGGACATTGTGCTGACACTCACTCTGTTCGAGGACCGGGAGATGATCGAGGAGCGCCTGAAG
ACTTACGCCCATCTCTTCGATGACAAGGTCATGAAGCAGCTCAAGAGGAGGAGGTACACCGGCTGGGGGA
GGCTGAGCAGGAAGCTCATCAACGGCATTCGGGACAAGCAGTCCGGGAAGACGATCCTCGACTTCCTGAA
GAGCGATGGCTTCGCGAACCGCAATTTCATGCAGCTGATTCACGATGACAGCCTCACATTCAAGGAGGAT
ATCCAGAAGGCTCAGGTGAGCGGCCAGGGGGACTCGCTGCACGAGCATATCGCGAACCTCGCTGGCTCGC
CAGCTATCAAGAAGGGGATTCTGCAGACCGTGAAGGTTGTGGACGAGCTGGTGAAGGTCATGGGCAGGCA
CAAGCCTGAGAACATCGTCATTGAGATGGCCCGGGAGAATCAGACCACGCAGAAGGGCCAGAAGAACTCA
CGCGAGAGGATGAAGAGGATCGAGGAGGGCATTAAGGAGCTGGGGTCCCAGATCCTCAAGGAGCACCCGG
TGGAGAACACGCAGCTGCAGAATGAGAAGCTCTACCTGTACTACCTCCAGAATGGCCGCGATATGTATGT
GGACCAGGAGCTGGATATTAACAGGCTCAGCGATTACGACGTCGATCATATCGTTCCACAGTCATTCCTG
AAGGATGACTCCATTGACAACAAGGTCCTCACCAGGTCGGACAAGAACCGGGGCAAGTCTGATAATGTTC
CTTCAGAGGAGGTCGTTAAGAAGATGAAGAACTACTGGCGCCAGCTCCTGAATGCCAAGCTGATCACGCA
GCGGAAGTTCGATAACCTCACAAAGGCTGAGAGGGGCGGGCTCTCTGAGCTGGACAAGGCGGGCTTCATC
AAGAGGCAGCTGGTCGAGACACGGCAGATCACTAAGCACGTTGCGCAGATTCTCGACTCACGGATGAACA
CTAAGTACGATGAGAATGACAAGCTGATCCGCGAGGTGAAGGTCATCACCCTGAAGTCAAAGCTCGTCTC
CGACTTCAGGAAGGATTTCCAGTTCTACAAGGTTCGGGAGATCAACAATTACCACCATGCCCATGACGCG
TACCTGAACGCGGTGGTCGGCACAGCTCTGATCAAGAAGTACCCAAAGCTCGAGAGCGAGTTCGTGTACG
GGGACTACAAGGTTTACGATGTGAGGAAGATGATCGCCAAGTCGGAGCAGGAGATTGGCAAGGCTACCGC
CAAGTACTTCTTCTACTCTAACATTATGAATTTCTTCAAGACAGAGATCACTCTGGCCAATGGCGAGATC
CGGAAGCGCCCCCTCATCGAGACGAACGGCGAGACGGGGGAGATCGTGTGGGACAAGGGCAGGGATTTCG
CGACCGTCAGGAAGGTTCTCTCCATGCCACAAGTGAATATCGTCAAGAAGACAGAGGTCCAGACTGGCGG
GTTCTCTAAGGAGTCAATTCTGCCTAAGCGGAACAGCGACAAGCTCATCGCCCGCAAGAAGGACTGGGAT
CCGAAGAAGTACGGCGGGTTCGACAGCCCCACTGTGGCCTACTCGGTCCTGGTTGTGGCGAAGGTTGAGA
AGGGCAAGTCCAAGAAGCTCAAGAGCGTGAAGGAGCTGCTGGGGATCACGATTATGGAGCGCTCCAGCTT
CGAGAAGAACCCGATCGATTTCCTGGAGGCGAAGGGCTACAAGGAGGTGAAGAAGGACCTGATCATTAAG
CTCCCCAAGTACTCACTCTTCGAGCTGGAGAACGGCAGGAAGCGGATGCTGGCTTCCGCTGGCGAGCTGC
AGAAGGGGAACGAGCTGGCTCTGCCGTCCAAGTATGTGAACTTCCTCTACCTGGCCTCCCACTACGAGAA
GCTCAAGGGCAGCCCCGAGGACAACGAGCAGAAGCAGCTGTTCGTCGAGCAGCACAAGCATTACCTCGAC
GAGATCATTGAGCAGATTTCCGAGTTCTCCAAGCGCGTGATCCTGGCCGACGCGAATCTGGATAAGGTCC
TCTCCGCGTACAACAAGCACCGCGACAAGCCAATCAGGGAGCAGGCTGAGAATATCATTCATCTCTTCAC
CCTGACGAACCTCGGCGCCCCTGCTGCTTTCAAGTACTTCGACACAACTATCGATCGCAAGAGGTACACA
AGCACTAAGGAGGTCCTGGACGCGACCCTCATCCACCAGTCGATTACCGGCCTCTACGAGACGCGCATCG
ACCTGTCTCAGCTCGGGGGCGACAAGCGGCCAGCGGCGACGAAGAAGGCGGGGCAGGCGAAGAAGAAGAA
GTGAGCTCAGAGCTTTCGTTCGTATCATCGGTTTCGACAACGTTCGTCAAGTTCAATGCATCAGTTTCAT
TGCGCACACACCAGAATCCTACTGAGTTTGAGTATTATGGCATTGGGAAAACTGTTTTTCTTGTACCATT
TGTTGTGCTTGTAATTTACTGTGTTTTTTATTCGGTTTTCGCTATCGAACTGTGAAATGGAAATGGATGG
AGAAGAGTTAATGAATGATATGGTCCTTTTGTTCATTCTCAAATTAATATTATTTGTTTTTTCTCTTATT
TGTTGTGTGTTGAATTTGAAATTATAAGAGATATGCAAACATTTTGTTTTGAGTAAAAATGTGTCAAATC
GTGGCCTCTAATGACCGAAGTTAATATGAGGAGTAAAACACTTGTAGTTGTACCATTATGCTTATTCACT
AGGCAACAAATATATTTTCAGACCTAGAAAAGCTGCAAATGTTACTGAATACAAGTATGTCCTCTTGTGT
TTTAGACATTTATGAACTTTCCTTTATGTAATTTTCCAGAATCCTTGTCAGATTCTAATCATTGCTTTAT
AATTATAGTTATACTCATGGATTTGTAGTTGAGTATGAAAATATTTTTTAATGCATTTTATGACTTGCCA
ATTGATTGACAACGAATTCGTAATCATGTCATAGCTGTTTCCTGTGTGAAATTGTTATCCGCTCACAATT
CCACACAACATACGAGCCGGAAGCATAAAGTGTAAAGCCTGGGGTGCCTAATGAGTGAGCTAACTCACAT
TAATTGCGTTGCGCTCACTGCCCGCTTTCCAGTCGGGAAACCTGTCGTGCCAGCTGCATTAATGAATCGG
CCAACGCGCGGGGAGAGGCGGTTTGCGTATTGGCTAGAGCAGCTTGCCAACATGGTGGAGCACGACACTC
TCGTCTACTCCAAGAATATCAAAGATACAGTCTCAGAAGACCAAAGGGCTATTGAGACTTTTCAACAAAG
GGTAATATCGGGAAACCTCCTCGGATTCCATTGCCCAGCTATCTGTCACTTCATCAAAAGGACAGTAGAA
AAGGAAGGTGGCACCTACAAATGCCATCATTGCGATAAAGGAAAGGCTATCGTTCAAGATGCCTCTGCCG
ACAGTGGTCCCAAAGATGGACCCCCACCCACGAGGAGCATCGTGGAAAAAGAAGACGTTCCAACCACGTC
TTCAAAGCAAGTGGATTGATGTGAACATGGTGGAGCACGACACTCTCGTCTACTCCAAGAATATCAAAGA
TACAGTCTCAGAAGACCAAAGGGCTATTGAGACTTTTCAACAAAGGGTAATATCGGGAAACCTCCTCGGA
TTCCATTGCCCAGCTATCTGTCACTTCATCAAAAGGACAGTAGAAAAGGAAGGTGGCACCTACAAATGCC
ATCATTGCGATAAAGGAAAGGCTATCGTTCAAGATGCCTCTGCCGACAGTGGTCCCAAAGATGGACCCCC
ACCCACGAGGAGCATCGTGGAAAAAGAAGACGTTCCAACCACGTCTTCAAAGCAAGTGGATTGATGTGAT
ATCTCCACTGACGTAAGGGATGACGCACAATCCCACTATCCTTCGCAAGACCCTTCCTCTATATAAGGAA
GTTCATTTCATTTGGAGAGGACACGCTGAAATCACCAGTCTCTCTCTACAAATCTATCTCTCTCGAGTCT
ACCATGAGCCCAGAACGACGCCCGGCCGACATCCGCCGTGCCACCGAGGCGGACATGCCGGCGGTCTGCA
CCATCGTCAACCACTACATCGAGACAAGCACGGTCAACTTCCGTACCGAGCCGCAGGAACCGCAGGAGTG
GACGGACGACCTCGTCCGTCTGCGGGAGCGCTATCCCTGGCTCGTCGCCGAGGTGGACGGCGAGGTCGCC
GGCATCGCCTACGCGGGCCCCTGGAAGGCACGCAACGCCTACGACTGGACGGCCGAGTCGACCGTGTACG
TCTCCCCCCGCCACCAGCGGACGGGACTGGGCTCCACGCTCTACACCCACCTGCTGAAGTCCCTGGAGGC
ACAGGGCTTCAAGAGCGTGGTCGCTGTCATCGGGCTGCCCAACGACCCGAGCGTGCGCATGCACGAGGCG
CTCGGATATGCCCCACGCGGCATGCTGCGGGCGGCCGGCTTCAAGCACGGGAACTGGCATGACGTGGGTT
TCTGGCAGCTGGACTTCAGCCTGCCGGTACCGCCCCGTCCGGTCCTGCCCGTCACCGAGATTTGACTCGA
GTTTCTCCATAATAATGTGTGAGTAGTTCCCAGATAAGGGAATTAGGGTTCCTATAGGGTTTCGCTCATG
TGTTGAGCATATAAGAAACCCTTAGTATGTATTTGTATTTGTAAAATACTTCTATCAATAAAATTTCTAA
TTCCTAAAACCAAAATCCAGTACTAAAATCCAGATCCCCCGAATTAATTCGGCGTTAATTCAGTACATTA
AAAACGTCCGCAATGTGTTATTAAGTTGTCTAAGCGTCAATTTGTTTACACCACAATATATCCTGCCACC
AGCCAGCCAACAGCTCCCCGACCGGCAGCTCGGCACAAAATCACCACTCGATACAGGCAGCCCATCAGTC
CGGGACGGCGTCAGCGGGAGAGCCGTTGTAAGGCGGCAGACTTTGCTCATGTTACCGATGCTATTCGGAA
GAACGGCAACTAAGCTGCCGGGTTTGAAACACGGATGATCTCGCGGAGGGTAGCATGTTGATTGTAACGA
TGACAGAGCGTTGCTGCCTGTGATCACCGCGGCTGGCAAACAGCTATTATGGGTATTATGGGTCTAGTCT
CTGGCCCGTGTCTCAAAATCTCTGATGTTACATTGCACAAGATAAAAATATATCATCATGAACAATAAAA
CTGTCTGCTTACATAAACAGTAATACAAGGGGTGTTATGAGCCATATTCAACGGGAAACGTCGAGGCCGC
GATTAAATTCCAACATGGATGCTGATTTATATGGGTATAAATGGGCTCGCGATAATGTCGGGCAATCAGG
TGCGACAATCTATCGCTTGTATGGGAAGCCCGATGCGCCAGAGTTGTTTCTGAAACATGGCAAAGGTAGC
GTTGCCAATGATGTTACAGATGAGATGGTCAGACTAAACTGGCTGACGGAATTTATGCCTCTTCCGACCA
TCAAGCATTTTATCCGTACTCCTGATGATGCATGGTTACTCACCACTGCGATCCCCGGAAAAACAGCATT
CCAGGTATTAGAAGAATATCCTGATTCAGGTGAAAATATTGTTGATGCGCTGGCAGTGTCCCTGCGCCGG
TTGCATTCGATTCCTGTTTGTAATTGTCCTTTTAACAGCGATCGCGTATTTCGTCTCGCTCAGGCGCAAT
CACGAATGAATAACGGTTTGGTTGATGCGAGTGATTTTGATGACGAGCGTAATGGCTGGCCTGTTGAACA
AGTCTGGAAAGAAATGCATAAACTTTTGCCATTCTCACCGGATTCAGTCGTCACTCATGGTGATTTCTCA
CTTGATAACCTTATTTTTGACGAGGGGAAATTAATAGGTTGTATTGATGTTGGACGAGTCGGAATCGCAG
ACCGATACCAGGATCTTGCCATCCTATGGAACTGCCTCGGTGAGTTTTCTCCTTCATTACAGAAACGGCT
TTTTCAAAAATATGGTATTGATAATCCTGATATGAATAAATTGCAGTTTCATTTGATGCTCGATGAGTTT
TTCTAATCAGAATTGGTTAATTGGTTGTAACATTATTCAGATTGGCGTCTAACTACTAAGCGAGAGTAGG
GAACTGCCAGGCATCAAATAAAACGAAAGGCTCAGTCGGAAGACTGGGCCTTTCGTTTTATCTGTTGTTT
GTCGGTGAACGCTCTCCTGAGTAGGACAAATCCGCCGGGAGCGGATTTGAACGTTGTGAAGCAACGGCCC
GGAGGGTGGCGGGCAGGACGCCCGCCATAAACTGCCAGGCATCAAACTAAGCAGAAGGCCATCCTGACGG
ATGGCCTTTTTGCGTTTCTACAAACTCTTCCTGTTAGGGCCCCGTTCCACTGAGCGTCAGACCCCGTAGA
AAAGATCAAAGGATCTTCTTGAGATCCTTTTTTTCTGCGCGTAATCTGCTGCTTGCAAACAAAAAAACCA
CCGCTACCAGCGGTGGTTTGTTTGCCGGATCAAGAGCTACCAACTCTTTTTCCGAAGGTAACTGGCTTCA
GCAGAGCGCAGATACCAAATACTGTTCTTCTAGTGTAGCCGTAGTTAGGCCACCACTTCAAGAACTCTGT
AGCACCGCCTACATACCTCGCTCTGCTAATCCTGTTACCAGTGGCTGCTGCCAGTGGCGATAAGTCGTGT
CTTACCGGGTTGGACTCAAGACGATAGTTACCGGATAAGGCGCAGCGGTCGGGCTGAACGGGGGGTTCGT
GCACACAGCCCAGCTTGGAGCGAACGACCTACACCGAACTGAGATACCTACAGCGTGAGCTATGAGAAAG
CGCCACGCTTCCCGAAGGGAGAAAGGCGGACAGGTATCCGGTAAGCGGCAGGGTCGGAACAGGAGAGCGC
ACGAGGGAGCTTCCAGGGGGAAACGCCTGGTATCTTTATAGTCCTGTCGGGTTTCGCCACCTCTGACTTG
AGCGTCGATTTTTGTGATGCTCGTCAGGGGGGCGGAGCCTATGGAAAAACGCCAGCAACGCGGCCTTTTT
ACGGTTCCTGGCCTTTTGCTGGCCTTTTGCTCACATGTTCTTTCCTGCGTTATCCCCTGATTCTGTGGAT
AACCGTATTACCGCTAGATAGCTGGTTGCCCTCGCCGCTGGGCTGGCGGCCGTCTATGGCCCTGCAAACG
CGCCAGAAACGCCGTCGAAGCCGTGTGCGAGACACCCCGGCCGCCGGCGTTGTGGATACCTCGCGGAAAA
CTTGGCCCTCACTGACAGATGAGGGGCGGACGTTGACACTTGAGGGGCCGACTCACCCGGCGCGGCGTTG
ACAGATGAGGGGCAGGCTCGATTTCGGCCGGCGACGTGGAGCTGGCCAGCCTCGCAAATCGGCGAAAACG
CCTGATTTTACGCGAGTTTCCCACAGATGATGTGGACAAGCCTGGGGATAAGTGCCCTGCGGTATTGACA
CTTGAGGGGCGCGACTACTGACAGATGAGGGGCGCGATCCTTGACACTTGAGGGGCAGAGTGCTGACAGA
TGAGGGGCGCACCTATTGACATTTGAGGGGCTGTCCACAGGCAGAAAATCCAGCATTTGCAAGGGTTTCC
GCCCGTTTTTCGGCCACCGCTAACCTGTCTTTTAACCTGCTTTTAAACCAATATTTATAAACCTTGTTTT
TAACCAGGGCTGCGCCCTGTGCGCGTGACCGCGCACGCCGAAGGGGGGTGCCCCCCCTTCTCGAACCCTC
CCGGTCGAGTCATGGTCTAGCATGGATCTCGGGGACGTCACCCATAATACCCATAATAGCTGTTTGCCAG
TACTTTGATCCCGAGGGGAACCCTGTGGTTGGCATGCACATACAAATGGACGAACGGATAAACCTTTTCA
CGCCCTTTTAAATATCCGATTATTCTAATAAACGCTCTTTTCTCTTAGGTTTACCCGCCAATATATCCTG
TCAAACACTGATAGTTTAAACTGAAGGCGGGAAACGACAATCTGATCCAAGCTCAAGCTGCTCTAGCATT
CGCCATTCAGGCTGCGCAACTGTTGGGAAGGGCGATCGGTGCGGGCCTCTTCGCTATTACGCCAGCTGGC
GAAAGGGGGATGTGCTGCAAGGCGATTAAGTTGGGTAACGCCAGGGTTTTCCCAGTCACGACGTT
Features (pLannotate 1.2.2; 21 found; start..end, strand, type, name):
    473..577     +  promoter       AmpR promoter: bla
    578..1438    +  CDS            AmpR: β-lactamase; bla; confers resistance to ampicillin, carbenicillin, and related antibiotics
   1587..1662    +  misc_RNA       gRNA scaffold: guide RNA scaffold for the Streptococcus pyogenes CRISPR/Cas9 system
   3128..3147    +  CDS            2xFLAG (fragment): two tandem FLAG® epitope tags
   3203..7303    +  CDS            cas9: CAS9_STRP1 - Also known as csn1 From Streptococcus pyogenes serotype M1.
   7361..7993    +  terminator     E9 terminator: terminator and polyadenylation signal from the pea rbcS-E9 gene
   8030..8052    -  protein_bind   lac operator (fragment): The lac repressor binds to the lac operator to inhibit transcription in E. coli. This inhibition can be relieved by adding lactose or isopropyl-β-D-thiogalactopyranoside (IPTG). lac repressor encoded by lacI
   8056..8086    -  promoter       lac promoter: promoter for the E. coli lac operon
   8101..8122    -  protein_bind   CAP binding site: CAP binding activates transcription in the presence of cAMP. E. coli catabolite activator protein
   8135..8223    -  CDS            lacI (fragment): lac repressor; lacI; The lac repressor binds to the lac operator to inhibit transcription in E. coli. This inhibition can be relieved by adding lactose or isopropyl-β-D-thiogalactopyranoside (IPTG).
   8313..8989    +  promoter       CaMV 35S promoter (enhanced): cauliflower mosaic virus 35S promoter with a duplicated enhancer region
   9034..9582    +  CDS            bar: PAT_STRHY - Experimental evidence at protein level: Swiss-Prot protein existence level 1. Inactivates phosphinothricin (PPT) by transfer of an acetyl group from acetyl CoA. Can also acetylate demethylphosphinothricin but not PTT or glutamate. This enzyme is an effector of phosphinothricin tripeptide (PTT or bialaphos) resistance. From Streptomyces hygroscopicus. Introduced by genetic manipulation and expressed in glufosinate-tolerant maize by Dekalb Genetics.
   9592..9766    +  polyA_signal   CaMV poly(A) signal: cauliflower mosaic virus polyadenylation signal
   9844..9868    -  misc_feature   LB T-DNA repeat: left border repeat from nopaline C58 T-DNA
  10257..11066   +  CDS            KanR: aminoglycoside phosphotransferase; aph(3')-Ia; confers resistance to kanamycin in bacteria or G418 (Geneticin®) in eukaryotes
  11148..11191   -  terminator     rrnB T1 terminator: Escherichia coli rrnB; transcription terminator T1 from the E. coli rrnB gene
  11323..11350   +  terminator     rrnB T2 terminator: transcription terminator T2 from the E. coli rrnB gene
  11429..12017   +  rep_origin     ori: high-copy-number ColE1/pMB1/pBR322/pUC origin of replication
  12132..12742   +  rep_origin     oriV: origin of replication for the bacterial F plasmid
  12929..12953   -  misc_feature   RB T-DNA repeat: right border repeat from nopaline C58 T-DNA
  13019..18      -  CDS            lacZα (fragment) (across the origin): LacZα fragment of β-galactosidase; lacZ fragment
