[The description below was written by a language model from this plasmid's Addgene catalogue record and pLannotate feature annotations shown in this document.]
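Description:
pG3B-U6EC1 is a plant CRISPR/Cas9 binary vector of about 13.2 kb built on the pGreen3 backbone, intended for T-DNA delivery into plants. The associated publication concerns a ternary vector system for CRISPR/Cas delivery in maize. Outside the T-DNA borders, the backbone carries a high-copy ColE1/pUC-type origin for propagation in E. coli, a kanamycin resistance gene (aph(3')-Ia), rrnB terminators, and a second replication element that the automated annotation labels as oriV. The annotation attributes this element to the F plasmid, but the record does not confirm its identity or its role in Agrobacterium. The two sequence records (depositor and sequencing result) differ by one nucleotide in length and in their start coordinate. They show the same 21 features in the same order.

Between the nopaline-type right and left border repeats lie three functional units. The first is a guide RNA cassette, catalogued as U6-driven, containing the Streptococcus pyogenes gRNA scaffold. An ampicillin resistance gene with its own promoter sits immediately upstream of the scaffold. This explains the dual ampicillin/kanamycin selection, and the position suggests a replaceable stuffer at the guide cloning site, although the record does not say so. The second unit is a FLAG-tagged Cas9 (listed as zCas9) terminated by the pea rbcS-E9 terminator. Its promoter is catalogued as EC1, which is generally known as an egg cell-specific promoter, but neither this promoter nor the U6 promoter is annotated in the feature tables. The third unit is a plant selection cassette in which an enhanced CaMV 35S promoter drives the bar gene, followed by the CaMV poly(A) signal, giving phosphinothricin/glufosinate resistance. Small lac-derived fragments are cloning remnants. No target-specific spacer is recorded, so the plasmid appears to be an empty recipient for user-defined guides in plant genome editing.
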