Addgene plasmid #134756: pG3B-U6EC1
Purpose: pGreen3 CRISPR/Cas9
Depositing lab: Qi-Jun Chen. Depositing organization: China Agricultural University. Publication: A Novel Ternary Vector System United with Morphogenic Genes Enhances CRISPR/Cas Delivery in Maize. Zhang Q, Zhang Y, Lu MH, Chai YP, Jiang YY, Zhou Y, Wang XC, Chen QJ. Plant Physiol. 2019 Sep 26. pii: pp.19.00767. doi: 10.1104/pp.19.00767. PubMed 31558579.
Backbone
  Vector backbone: pGreen3
  Vector type: CRISPR
Growth in bacteria
  Bacterial resistance: Ampicillin and Kanamycin, 100 & 50 μg/mL
  Growth temperature: 37°C
  Growth strain: DH5alpha
  Copy number: High Copy
Gene/Insert
  Gene/Insert name: CRISPR/Cas9
  gRNA/shRNA sequence: scaffold: gttttagagctagaaatagcaagttaaaataaggctagtccgttatcaacttgaaaaagtggcaccgagtcggtgc
  Species: Synthetic
  Promoter: gRNA-U6, zCas9-EC1
  Cloning method: Restriction Enzyme; 5′ cloning site Unknown (unknown if destroyed)
Terms and licenses: Academic/Nonprofit Terms; Industry Terms: Not Available to Industry
How to cite: pG3B-U6EC1 was a gift from Qi-Jun Chen (Addgene plasmid # 134756 ; http://n2t.net/addgene:134756 ; RRID:Addgene_134756)
